Addgene plasmid #183082: pYTK001_E2Ab
Purpose: 2A peptide E2A cloned in yeast MoClo entry vector (pYTK001) for use in bi-cistronic and as the first 2A peptide in tri-cistronic construct assembly
Depositing lab: Zhen Wang. Depositing organization: University at Buffalo (SUNY Buffalo). Publication: A Well-Characterized Polycistronic-Like Gene Expression System in Yeast. Mukherjee M, Wang ZQ. Biotechnol Bioeng. 2022 Sep 27. doi: 10.1002/bit.28247. PubMed 36168285.
Backbone
  Vector backbone: pYTK001
  Backbone size w/o insert (bp): 1650
  Total vector size (bp): 1733
  Vector type: Synthetic Biology
Growth in bacteria
  Bacterial resistance: Chloramphenicol, 25 μg/mL
  Growth temperature: 37°C
  Growth strain: DH5alpha
  Copy number: Unknown
Gene/Insert
  Gene/Insert name: E2A
  Species: Synthetic; Equine rhinitis B virus
  Insert size (bp): 83
  Cloning method: Unknown
  Sequencing primers: 5′ CCTTTTTACGGTTCCTGGCC; 3′ CTTGGACTCCTGTTGATAGATCC
Terms and licenses: Academic/Nonprofit Terms; Industry Terms: Not Available to Industry
How to cite: pYTK001_E2Ab was a gift from Zhen Wang (Addgene plasmid # 183082 ; http://n2t.net/addgene:183082 ; RRID:Addgene_183082)
