[The description below was written by a language model from this plasmid's Addgene catalogue record and pLannotate feature annotations shown in this document.]
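Description:
pYTK001_E2Ab is a small (about 1.7 kb) synthetic-biology part plasmid in which an 83 bp E2A "self-cleaving" 2A peptide coding sequence has been placed in pYTK001, the entry vector of the yeast MoClo toolkit. The record lists the insert as synthetic, with Equine rhinitis B virus as its source species. The plasmid is a storage and donor vector for hierarchical modular assembly, not an expression construct. It carries no yeast origin, yeast selectable marker, promoter or terminator for the insert, so those elements would have to come from other parts during downstream assembly.

The annotated features all belong to the bacterial backbone. They comprise a high-copy ColE1/pUC-type origin of replication for propagation in E. coli, and a chloramphenicol acetyltransferase (cat) gene driven by its native promoter and followed by a lambda t0 terminator, which confers chloramphenicol resistance. The feature table does not annotate the E2A insert itself, and the record does not state the cloning method or the flanking assembly sites.

2A peptides cause ribosomal skipping during translation, so a single transcript encoding several open reading frames separated by 2A sequences yields separate proteins. According to the record, this E2A part is intended as the linker between the two coding sequences in bi-cistronic constructs. It also serves as the first of the two 2A peptides in tri-cistronic assemblies. In both roles it supports polycistronic-like expression of multiple genes from one promoter in yeast.
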