Features (pLannotate 1.2.2; 4 found; start..end, strand, type, name):
    634..668     -  terminator     lambda t0 terminator: minimal transcription terminator from phage lambda (Scholtissek and Grosse, 1987)
    742..1398    -  CDS            cat: CAT_ECOLX - Experimental evidence at protein level: Swiss-Prot protein existence level 1. This enzyme is an effector of chloramphenicol resistance in bacteria. From Escherichia coli. This protein is used as a marker in many commonly used cloning vectors, such as pACYC184.
   1399..1496    -  promoter       cat promoter: promoter of the E. coli cat gene encoding chloramphenicol acetyltransferase
   1580..435     +  rep_origin     ori (across the origin): high-copy-number ColE1/pMB1/pBR322/pUC origin of replication
>Addgene plasmid #183082 | pYTK001_E2Ab | addgene full sequence | sequence record 367240 | Addgene NGS Result
GTGTAGCCGTAGTTAGGCCACCACTTCAAGAACTCTGTAGCACCGCCTACATACCTCGCTCTGCTAATCC
TGTTACCAGTGGCTGCTGCCAGTGGCGATAAGTCGTGTCTTACCGGGTTGGACTCAAGACGATAGTTACC
GGATAAGGCGCAGCGGTCGGGCTGAACGGGGGGTTCGTGCACACAGCCCAGCTTGGAGCGAACGACCTAC
ACCGAACTGAGATACCTACAGCGTGAGCTATGAGAAAGCGCCACGCTTCCCGAAGGGAGAAAGGCGGACA
GGTATCCGGTAAGCGGCAGGGTCGGAACAGGAGAGCGCACGAGGGAGCTTCCAGGGGGAAACGCCTGGTA
TCTTTATAGTCCTGTCGGGTTTCGCCACCTCTGACTTGAGCGTCGATTTTTGTGATGCTCGTCAGGGGGG
CGGAGCCTATGGAAAAACGCCAGCAACGCGGCCTTTTTACGGTTCCTGGCCTTTTGCTGGCCTTTTGCTC
ACATGTTCTTTCCTGCGTTATCCCCTGATTCTGTGGATAACCGTAGTCGGGGTCTCGGTTCTGGTGGCGC
TACCAATTTCTCACTACTAAAACTGGCGGGTGACGTCGAATTGAATCCCGGCCCTAGGAGACCGACCAGA
CCAATAAAAAACGCCCGGCGGCAACCGAGCGTTCTGAACAAATCCAGATGGAGTTCTGAGGTCATTACTG
GATCTATCAACAGGAGTCCAAGCGAGCTCGATATCAAATTACGCCCCGCCCTGCCACTCATCGCAGTACT
GTTGTAATTCATTAAGCATTCTGCCGACATGGAAGCCATCACAAACGGCATGATGAACCTGAATCGCCAG
CGGCATCAGCACCTTGTCGCCTTGCGTATAATATTTGCCCATGGTGAAAACGGGGGCGAAGAAGTTGTCC
ATATTGGCCACGTTTAAATCAAAACTGGTGAAACTCACCCAGGGATTGGCTGAAACGAAAAACATATTCT
CAATAAACCCTTTAGGGAAATAGGCCAGGTTTTCACCGTAACACGCCACATCTTGCGAATATATGTGTAG
AAACTGCCGGAAATCGTCGTGGTATTCACTCCAGAGCGATGAAAACGTTTCAGTTTGCTCATGGAAAACG
GTGTAACAAGGGTGAACACTATCCCATATCACCAGCTCACCGTCTTTCATTGCCATACGAAATTCCGGAT
GAGCATTCATCAGGCGGGCAAGAATGTGAATAAAGGCCGGATAAAACTTGTGCTTATTTTTCTTTACGGT
CTTTAAAAAGGCCGTAATATCCAGCTGAACGGTCTGGTTATAGGTACATTGAGCAACTGACTGAAATGCC
TCAAAATGTTCTTTACGATGCCATTGGGATATATCAACGGTGGTATATCCAGTGATTTTTTTCTCCATTT
TAGCTTCCTTAGCTCCTGAAAATCTCGATAACTCAAAAAATACGCCCGGTAGTGATCTTATTTCATTATG
GTGAAAGTTGGAACCTCTTACGTGCCCGATCAATCATGACCAAAATCCCTTAACGTGAGTTTTCGTTCCA
CTGAGCGTCAGACCCCGTAGAAAAGATCAAAGGATCTTCTTGAGATCCTTTTTTTCTGCGCGTAATCTGC
TGCTTGCAAACAAAAAAACCACCGCTACCAGCGGTGGTTTGTTTGCCGGATCAAGAGCTACCAACTCTTT
TTCCGAAGGTAACTGGCTTCAGCAGAGCGCAGATACCAAATACTGTTCTTCTA
